Addgene plasmid #89471: alpha Synuclein-VC
Purpose: expresses human alpha Synuclein fused to the C-terminal part of Venus
Depositing lab: Bradley Hyman & Tiago Outeiro. Depositing organization: Massachusetts General Hospital. Publication: Formation of toxic oligomeric alpha-synuclein species in living cells. Outeiro TF, Putcha P, Tetzlaff JE, Spoelgen R, Koker M, Carvalho F, Hyman BT, McLean PJ. PLoS One. 2008 Apr 2;3(4):e1867. doi: 10.1371/journal.pone.0001867. PubMed 18382657.
Backbone
  Vector backbone: pcDNA3.1
  Backbone size w/o insert (bp): 5690
  Total vector size (bp): 6366
  Vector type: Mammalian Expression
  Selectable markers: Neomycin (select with G418)
Growth in bacteria
  Bacterial resistance: Ampicillin, 100 μg/mL
  Growth temperature: 37°C
  Growth strain: DH5alpha
  Copy number: High Copy
Gene/Insert
  Gene/Insert name: SNCA
  Species: H. sapiens (human)
  Insert size (bp): 423
  GenBank ID: NM_000345
  Entrez Gene: SNCA (a.k.a. NACP, PARK1, PARK4, PD1)
  Promoter: CMV
  Tag / fusion protein: C-terminal part of Venus (C terminal on backbone)
  Cloning method: Restriction Enzyme; 5′ cloning site AflII (not destroyed); 3′ cloning site XhoI (not destroyed)
  Sequencing primers: 5′ T7; 3′ bGH
Terms and licenses: Academic/Nonprofit Terms; Industry Terms: Not Available to Industry
How to cite: alpha Synuclein-VC was a gift from Bradley Hyman & Tiago Outeiro (Addgene plasmid # 89471 ; http://n2t.net/addgene:89471 ; RRID:Addgene_89471)
