[The description below was written by a language model from this plasmid's Addgene catalogue record and pLannotate feature annotations shown in this document.]
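Description:
alpha Synuclein-VC is a mammalian expression plasmid built on the pcDNA3.1 backbone that produces human alpha-synuclein (SNCA) fused at its C-terminus to the C-terminal fragment of the yellow fluorescent protein Venus. It is maintained in E. coli through a high-copy ColE1/pUC-type origin and an ampicillin resistance gene (β-lactamase with its own promoter). It also carries an f1 phage origin. For selection in mammalian cells, an SV40 early promoter drives the neomycin phosphotransferase gene, terminated by an SV40 polyadenylation signal, which allows G418 selection of stable transfectants.

The expression cassette consists of the CMV immediate-early enhancer and promoter, a T7 promoter that doubles as a sequencing primer site, the SNCA open reading frame cloned between AflII and XhoI, an in-frame Venus C-terminal fragment (annotated as a VC155-type fragment), and the bovine growth hormone polyadenylation signal. The Venus fragment is non-fluorescent on its own. In bimolecular fluorescence complementation, it reconstitutes a fluorescent protein only when brought close to a complementary N-terminal Venus fragment carried on a partner protein. Co-expressed with such a partner, this construct therefore reports alpha-synuclein self-association, and the associated publication concerns formation of toxic oligomeric alpha-synuclein species in living cells.

The catalogue lists a total size of 6366 bp, while the annotated full-sequence record is 6,032 nt; the record does not explain the difference. Several short annotated fragments (HIV-1 LTR, ble, lacI, bom) are probably backbone remnants or partial sequence matches rather than functional elements.
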