Features (pLannotate 1.2.2; 21 found; start..end, strand, type, name):
     25..77      -  misc_feature   bom (fragment): basis of mobility region from pBR322
    232..611     +  enhancer       CMV enhancer: human cytomegalovirus immediate early enhancer
    612..815     +  promoter       CMV promoter: human cytomegalovirus (CMV) immediate early promoter
    811..844     +  LTR            5' LTR (truncated) (fragment): truncated 5' long terminal repeat (LTR) from HIV-1
    860..878     +  promoter       T7 promoter: promoter for bacteriophage T7 RNA polymerase
    917..1336    +  CDS            SNCA (sequence partly withheld): SYUA_HUMAN - Also known as NACP, PARK1. Experimental evidence at protein level: Swiss-Prot protein existence level 1. Neuronal protein that plays several roles in synaptic activity such as regulation of synaptic vesicle trafficking and subsequent neurotransmitter release. Participates as a monomer in synaptic vesicle exocytosis by enhancing vesicle priming, fusion and dilation of exocytotic fusion pores (PubMed:28288128, PubMed:30404828). Mechanistically, acts by increasing local Ca(2+) release from microdomains which is essential for the enhancement of ATP-induced exocytosis (PubMed:30404828)
   1341..1585    +  CDS            VC155 (fragment): C-terminal fragment of mVenus for use in bimolecular fluorescence complementation (BiFC) (Kodama and Hu, 2010)
   1626..1850    +  polyA_signal   bGH poly(A) signal: bovine growth hormone polyadenylation signal
   1854..1875    +  promoter       SV40 promoter (fragment): SV40 enhancer and early promoter
   1896..2324    +  rep_origin     f1 ori (sequence partly withheld): f1 bacteriophage origin of replication; arrow indicates direction of (+) strand synthesis
   2338..2667    +  promoter       SV40 promoter: SV40 enhancer and early promoter
   2734..3525    +  CDS            neo: KKA2_KLEPN - Also known as kan, nptII. Experimental evidence at protein level: Swiss-Prot protein existence level 1. Resistance to kanamycin, neomycin, paromomycin, ribostamycin, butirosin and gentamicin B. From Klebsiella pneumoniae.
   3549..3707    +  CDS            ble (fragment): BLE_KLEPN - Experimental evidence at protein level: Swiss-Prot protein existence level 1. Binding protein with a strong affinity to the bleomycin family of antibiotics. Binds to CL990; an antimitotic-antibiotic compound. From Klebsiella pneumoniae.
   3702..3823    +  polyA_signal   SV40 poly(A) signal: SV40 polyadenylation signal
   3896..3912    -  protein_bind   lac operator: The lac repressor binds to the lac operator to inhibit transcription in E. coli. This inhibition can be relieved by adding lactose or isopropyl-β-D-thiogalactopyranoside (IPTG). lac repressor encoded by lacI
   3920..3950    -  promoter       lac promoter: promoter for the E. coli lac operon
   3965..3986    -  protein_bind   CAP binding site: CAP binding activates transcription in the presence of cAMP. E. coli catabolite activator protein
   3999..4091    -  CDS            lacI (fragment): lac repressor; lacI; The lac repressor binds to the lac operator to inhibit transcription in E. coli. This inhibition can be relieved by adding lactose or isopropyl-β-D-thiogalactopyranoside (IPTG).
   4274..4862    -  rep_origin     ori: high-copy-number ColE1/pMB1/pBR322/pUC origin of replication
   5033..5893    -  CDS            AmpR: β-lactamase; bla; confers resistance to ampicillin, carbenicillin, and related antibiotics
   5894..5998    -  promoter       AmpR promoter: bla
>Addgene plasmid #89471 | alpha Synuclein-VC | addgene full sequence | sequence record 177030 | Addgene NGS Result
GGATCGGGAGATCTCCCGATCCCCTATGGTGCACTCTCAGTACAATCTGCTCTGATGCCGCATAGTTAAG
CCAGTATCTGCTCCCTGCTTGTGTGTTGGAGGTCGCTGAGTAGTGCGCGAGCAAAATTTAAGCTACAACA
AGGCAAGGCTTGACCGACAATTGCATGAAGAATCTGCTTAGGGTTAGGCGTTTTGCGCTGCTTCGCGATG
TACGGGCCAGATATACGCGTTGACATTGATTATTGACTAGTTATTAATAGTAATCAATTACGGGGTCATT
AGTTCATAGCCCATATATGGAGTTCCGCGTTACATAACTTACGGTAAATGGCCCGCCTGGCTGACCGCCC
AACGACCCCCGCCCATTGACGTCAATAATGACGTATGTTCCCATAGTAACGCCAATAGGGACTTTCCATT
GACGTCAATGGGTGGAGTATTTACGGTAAACTGCCCACTTGGCAGTACATCAAGTGTATCATATGCCAAG
TACGCCCCCTATTGACGTCAATGACGGTAAATGGCCCGCCTGGCATTATGCCCAGTACATGACCTTATGG
GACTTTCCTACTTGGCAGTACATCTACGTATTAGTCATCGCTATTACCATGGTGATGCGGTTTTGGCAGT
ACATCAATGGGCGTGGATAGCGGTTTGACTCACGGGGATTTCCAAGTCTCCACCCCATTGACGTCAATGG
GAGTTTGTTTTGGCACCAAAATCAACGGGACTTTCCAAAATGTCGTAACAACTCCGCCCCATTGACGCAA
ATGGGCGGTAGGCGTGTACGGTGGGAGGTCTATATAAGCAGAGCTCTCTGGCTAACTAGAGAACCCACTG
CTTACTGGCTTATCGAAATTAATACGACTCACTATAGGGAGACCCAAGCTGGCTAGCGTTTAAACTTAAG
GCCACCATGGATGTATTCATGAAAGGACTTTCAAAGGCCAAGGAGGGAGTTGTGGCTGCTGCTGAGAAAA
CCAAACAGGGTGTGGCAGAAGCAGCAGGAAAGACAAAAGAG
[192 nt withheld, positions 1022-1213]
TTGGGCAAGAATGAAGAAGGAGCCCCACAGGAAGGAATTCTGGAAGATATGCCTGTGGATCCTGACAATG
AGGCTTATGAAATGCCTTCTGAGGAAGGGTATCAAGACTACGAACCTGAAGCCCTCGAGAAGAACGGCAT
CAAGGCCAACTTCAAGATCCGCCACAACATCGAGGACGGCGGCGTGCAGCTCGCCGACCACTACCAGCAG
AACACCCCCATCGGCGACGGCCCCGTGCTGCTGCCCGACAACCACTACCTGAGCTACCAGTCCGCCCTGA
GCAAAGACCCCAACGAGAAGCGCGATCACATGGTCCTGCTGGAGTTCGTGACCGCCGCCGGGATCACTCT
CGGCATGGACGAGCTGTACAAGTAATCTAGAGGGCCCGTTTAAACCCGCTGATCAGCCTCGACTGTGCCT
TCTAGTTGCCAGCCATCTGTTGTTTGCCCCTCCCCCGTGCCTTCCTTGACCCTGGAAGGTGCCACTCCCA
CTGTCCTTTCCTAATAAAATGAGGAAATTGCATCGCATTGTCTGAGTAGGTGTCATTCTATTCTGGGGGG
TGGGGTGGGGCAGGACAGCAAGGGGGAGGATTGGGAAGACAATAGCAGGCATGCTGGGGATGCGGTGGGC
TCTATGGCTTCTGAGGCGGAAAGAACCAGCTGGGGCTCTAGGGGGTATCCCC
[124 nt withheld, positions 1896-2019]
C
[91 nt withheld, positions 2021-2111]
A
[49 nt withheld, positions 2113-2161]
CCTTTGACGTTGGAGTCCACGTTCTTT
[37 nt withheld, positions 2189-2225]
ACCCTATCTCGGTCTATTCTTTTGATTTATAAGGGATTTTGCCGATTTCGGCCTATTGGTTAAAAAATGA
GCTGATTTAACAAAAATTTAACGCGAATTAATTCTGTGGAATGTGTGTCAGTTAGGGTGTGGAAAGTCCC
CAGGCTCCCCAGCAGGCAGAAGTATGCAAAGCATGCATCTCAATTAGTCAGCAACCAGGTGTGGAAAGTC
CCCAGGCTCCCCAGCAGGCAGAAGTATGCAAAGCATGCATCTCAATTAGTCAGCAACCATAGTCCCGCCC
CTAACTCCGCCCATCCCGCCCCTAACTCCGCCCAGTTCCGCCCATTCTCCGCCCCATGGCTGACTAATTT
TTTTTATTTATGCAGAGGCCGAGGCCGCCTCTGCCTCTGAGCTATTCCAGAAGTAGTGAGGAGGCTTTTT
TGGAGGCCTAGGCTTTTGCAAAAAGCTCCCGGGAGCTTGTATATCCATTTTCGGATCTGATCAAGAGACA
GGATGAGGATCGTTTCGCATGATTGAACAAGATGGATTGCACGCAGGTTCTCCGGCCGCTTGGGTGGAGA
GGCTATTCGGCTATGACTGGGCACAACAGACAATCGGCTGCTCTGATGCCGCCGTGTTCCGGCTGTCAGC
GCAGGGGCGCCCGGTTCTTTTTGTCAAGACCGACCTGTCCGGTGCCCTGAATGAACTGCAGGACGAGGCA
GCGCGGCTATCGTGGCTGGCCACGACGGGCGTTCCTTGCGCAGCTGTGCTCGACGTTGTCACTGAAGCGG
GAAGGGACTGGCTGCTATTGGGCGAAGTGCCGGGGCAGGATCTCCTGTCATCTCACCTTGCTCCTGCCGA
GAAAGTATCCATCATGGCTGATGCAATGCGGCGGCTGCATACGCTTGATCCGGCTACCTGCCCATTCGAC
CACCAAGCGAAACATCGCATCGAGCGAGCACGTACTCGGATGGAAGCCGGTCTTGTCGATCAGGATGATC
TGGACGAAGAGCATCAGGGGCTCGCGCCAGCCGAACTGTTCGCCAGGCTCAAGGCGCGCATGCCCGACGG
CGAGGATCTCGTCGTGACCCATGGCGATGCCTGCTTGCCGAATATCATGGTGGAAAATGGCCGCTTTTCT
GGATTCATCGACTGTGGCCGGCTGGGTGTGGCGGACCGCTATCAGGACATAGCGTTGGCTACCCGTGATA
TTGCTGAAGAGCTTGGCGGCGAATGGGCTGACCGCTTCCTCGTGCTTTACGGTATCGCCGCTCCCGATTC
GCAGCGCATCGCCTTCTATCGCCTTCTTGACGAGTTCTTCTGAGCGGGACTCTGGGGTTCGAAATGACCG
ACCAAGCGACGCCCAACCTGCCATCACGAGATTTCGATTCCACCGCCGCCTTCTATGAAAGGTTGGGCTT
CGGAATCGTTTTCCGGGACGCCGGCTGGATGATCCTCCAGCGCGGGGATCTCATGCTGGAGTTCTTCGCC
CACCCCAACTTGTTTATTGCAGCTTATAATGGTTACAAATAAAGCAATAGCATCACAAATTTCACAAATA
AAGCATTTTTTTCACTGCATTCTAGTTGTGGTTTGTCCAAACTCATCAATGTATCTTATCATGTCTGTAT
ACCGTCGACCTCTAGCTAGAGCTTGGCGTAATCATGGTCATAGCTGTTTCCTGTGTGAAATTGTTATCCG
CTCACAATTCCACACAACATACGAGCCGGAAGCATAAAGTGTAAAGCCTGGGGTGCCTAATGAGTGAGCT
AACTCACATTAATTGCGTTGCGCTCACTGCCCGCTTTCCAGTCGGGAAACCTGTCGTGCCAGCTGCATTA
ATGAATCGGCCAACGCGCGGGGAGAGGCGGTTTGCGTATTGGGCGCTCTTCCGCTTCCTCGCTCACTGAC
TCGCTGCGCTCGGTCGTTCGGCTGCGGCGAGCGGTATCAGCTCACTCAAAGGCGGTAATACGGTTATCCA
CAGAATCAGGGGATAACGCAGGAAAGAACATGTGAGCAAAAGGCCAGCAAAAGGCCAGGAACCGTAAAAA
GGCCGCGTTGCTGGCGTTTTTCCATAGGCTCCGCCCCCCTGACGAGCATCACAAAAATCGACGCTCAAGT
CAGAGGTGGCGAAACCCGACAGGACTATAAAGATACCAGGCGTTTCCCCCTGGAAGCTCCCTCGTGCGCT
CTCCTGTTCCGACCCTGCCGCTTACCGGATACCTGTCCGCCTTTCTCCCTTCGGGAAGCGTGGCGCTTTC
TCATAGCTCACGCTGTAGGTATCTCAGTTCGGTGTAGGTCGTTCGCTCCAAGCTGGGCTGTGTGCACGAA
CCCCCCGTTCAGCCCGACCGCTGCGCCTTATCCGGTAACTATCGTCTTGAGTCCAACCCGGTAAGACACG
ACTTATCGCCACTGGCAGCAGCCACTGGTAACAGGATTAGCAGAGCGAGGTATGTAGGCGGTGCTACAGA
GTTCTTGAAGTGGTGGCCTAACTACGGCTACACTAGAAGAACAGTATTTGGTATCTGCGCTCTGCTGAAG
CCAGTTACCTTCGGAAAAAGAGTTGGTAGCTCTTGATCCGGCAAACAAACCACCGCTGGTAGCGGTGGTT
TTTTTGTTTGCAAGCAGCAGATTACGCGCAGAAAAAAAGGATCTCAAGAAGATCCTTTGATCTTTTCTAC
GGGGTCTGACGCTCAGTGGAACGAAAACTCACGTTAAGGGATTTTGGTCATGAGATTATCAAAAAGGATC
TTCACCTAGATCCTTTTAAATTAAAAATGAAGTTTTAAATCAATCTAAAGTATATATGAGTAAACTTGGT
CTGACAGTTACCAATGCTTAATCAGTGAGGCACCTATCTCAGCGATCTGTCTATTTCGTTCATCCATAGT
TGCCTGACTCCCCGTCGTGTAGATAACTACGATACGGGAGGGCTTACCATCTGGCCCCAGTGCTGCAATG
ATACCGCGAGACCCACGCTCACCGGCTCCAGATTTATCAGCAATAAACCAGCCAGCCGGAAGGGCCGAGC
GCAGAAGTGGTCCTGCAACTTTATCCGCCTCCATCCAGTCTATTAATTGTTGCCGGGAAGCTAGAGTAAG
TAGTTCGCCAGTTAATAGTTTGCGCAACGTTGTTGCCATTGCTACAGGCATCGTGGTGTCACGCTCGTCG
TTTGGTATGGCTTCATTCAGCTCCGGTTCCCAACGATCAAGGCGAGTTACATGATCCCCCATGTTGTGCA
AAAAAGCGGTTAGCTCCTTCGGTCCTCCGATCGTTGTCAGAAGTAAGTTGGCCGCAGTGTTATCACTCAT
GGTTATGGCAGCACTGCATAATTCTCTTACTGTCATGCCATCCGTAAGATGCTTTTCTGTGACTGGTGAG
TACTCAACCAAGTCATTCTGAGAATAGTGTATGCGGCGACCGAGTTGCTCTTGCCCGGCGTCAATACGGG
ATAATACCGCGCCACATAGCAGAACTTTAAAAGTGCTCATCATTGGAAAACGTTCTTCGGGGCGAAAACT
CTCAAGGATCTTACCGCTGTTGAGATCCAGTTCGATGTAACCCACTCGTGCACCCAACTGATCTTCAGCA
TCTTTTACTTTCACCAGCGTTTCTGGGTGAGCAAAAACAGGAAGGCAAAATGCCGCAAAAAAGGGAATAA
GGGCGACACGGAAATGTTGAATACTCATACTCTTCCTTTTTCAATATTATTGAAGCATTTATCAGGGTTA
TTGTCTCATGAGCGGATACATATTTGAATGTATTTAGAAAAATAAACAAATAGGGGTTCCGCGCACATTT
CCCCGAAAAGTGCCACCTGACGTCGAC
